>Addgene plasmid #82947 | pDONR223_DCAF8_WT_V5 | addgene full sequence | sequence record 162612 | Addgene NGS Result
GGCAGTTCCCTACTCTCGCGTTAACGCTAGCATGGATGTTTTCCCAGTCACGACGTTGTAAAACGACGGC
CAGTCTTAAGCTCGGGCCCCAAATAATGATTTTATTTTGACTGATAGTGACCTGTTCGTTGCAACAAATT
GATGAGCAATGCTTTTTTATAATGCCAACTTTGTACAAAAAAGTTGGCACCATGTCCAGCAAAGGGAGCA
GCACAGATGGCAGAACAGACTTAGCTAATGGAAGCCTGTCTAGCAGTCCAGAGGAGATGTCTGGAGCTGA
AGAGGGGAGGGAGACATCCTCAGGCATTGAAGTGGAGGCCTCAGACCTGAGTTTGAGCTTGACTGGGGAT
GATGGTGGCCCCAACCGCACCAGCACAGAAAGTCGAGGCACAGACACAGAGAGCTCAGGTGAAGATAAGG
ACTCTGACAGCATGGAGGACACTGGTCATTACTCCATTAATGATGAAAATCGAGTCCATGACCGCTCAGA
GGAAGAGGAAGAGGAGGAAGAAGAGGAGGAAGAAGAGCAGCCTCGGCGCCGTGTACAGCGCAAGCGGGCT
AACCGTGACCAGGACTCATCAGATGATGAGCGGGCCCTAGAGGACTGGGTGTCCTCAGAAACATCAGCTC
TACCCCGACCTCGCTGGCAAGCCCTCCCTGCCCTTCGGGAGCGGGAGCTGGGTTCAAGTGCCCGCTTTGT
CTATGAGGCCTGTGGGGCAAGAGTCTTTGTGCAGCGTTTCCGCCTGCAGCATGGGCTTGAGGGCCATACT
GGTTGTGTCAATACCCTGCACTTTAACCAGCGCGGCACCTGGCTGGCCAGTGGCAGCGATGACCTGAAGG
TGGTGGTGTGGGATTGGGTACGGCGGCAGCCAGTACTGGACTTTGAGAGTGGCCACAAAAGTAATGTGTT
CCAGGCCAAGTTTCTTCCTAACAGTGGTGATTCTACTCTGGCCATGTGTGCCCGTGACGGGCAGGTTCGA
GTAGCAGAACTGTCTGCCACACAGTGTTGCAAGAATACAAAACGTGTGGCCCAGCACAAGGGAGCGTCCC
ACAAGTTGGCACTGGAACCAGACTCTCCCTGTACGTTCTTATCTGCAGGTGAAGATGCAGTTGTTTTCAC
CATTGACCTGAGACAAGACCGCCCAGCGTCGAAACTGGTGGTGACAAAAGAGAAAGAGAAGAAAGTGGGG
CTGTATACGATCTATGTGAATCCTGCCAATACCCACCAGTTTGCAGTGGGTGGACGAGATCAGTTTGTAA
GGATTTATGACCAGAGGAAAATTGATGAGAATGAGAACAATGGAGTACTCAAGAAGTTCTGTCCTCATCA
CCTGGTGAACAGTGAGTCCAAAGCAAACATCACCTGTCTTGTGTACAGCCACGACGGCACAGAGCTCCTG
GCCAGTTACAATGATGAAGACATTTACCTCTTCAACTCCTCTCACAGTGATGGGGCCCAGTATGTTAAGA
GATACAAGGGCCACAGAAATAATGCCACAGTAAAAGGCGTCAATTTCTATGGCCCCAAGAGTGAGTTTGT
GGTGAGCGGTAGTGACTGTGGGCACATCTTCCTCTGGGAGAAATCATCCTGCCAGATTATTCAGTTCATG
GAGGGGGACAAGGGAGGCGTGGTAAACTGTCTTGAGCCCCACCCTCACCTGCCTGTGCTGGCAACCAGTG
GCCTAGACCATGATGTGAAGATCTGGGCACCCACAGCTGAAGCTTCCACTGAGCTGACAGGGTTAAAAGA
TGTGATTAAGAAGAACAAGCGGGAGCGGGATGAAGATAGCTTGCACCAAACTGACCTGTTTGATAGTCAC
ATGCTGTGGTTCCTTATGCATCACCTGAGACAGAGACGCCATCACCGGCGCTGGCGAGAACCTGGGGTTG
GGGCCACAGACGCGGACTCTGATGAGTCTCCCAGCTCCTCAGACACATCGGACGAGGAGGAGGGCCCTGA
CCGGGTGCAGTGCATGCCATCTTTGCCAACTTTCTTGTACAAAGTTGGCATTATAAGAAAGCATTGCTTA
TCAATTTGTTGCAACGAACAGGTCACTATCAGTCAAAATAAAATCATTATTTGCCATCCAGCTGATATCC
CCTATAGTGAGTCGTATTACATGGTCATAGCTGTTTCCTGGCAGCTCTGGCCCGTGTCTCAAAATCTCTG
ATGTTACATTGCACAAGATAAAAATATATCATCATGCCTCCTCTAGACCAGCCAGGACAGAAATGCCTCG
ACTTCGCTGCTACCCAAGGTTGCCGGGTGACGCACACCGTGGAAACGGATGAAGGCACGAACCCAGTGGA
CATAAGCCTGTTCGGTTCGTAAGCTGTAATGCAAGTAGCGTATGCGCTCACGCAACTGGTCCAGAACCTT
GACCGAACGCAGCGGTGGTAACGGCGCAGTGGCGGTTTTCATGGCTTGTTATGACTGTTTTTTTGGGGTA
CAGTCTATGCCTCGGGCATCCAAGCAGCAAGCGCGTTACGCCGTGGGTCGATGTTTGATGTTATGGAGCA
GCAACGATGTTACGCAGCAGGGCAGTCGCCCTAAAACAAAGTTAAACATTATGAGGGAAGCGGTGATCGC
CGAAGTATCGACTCAACTATCAGAGGTAGTTGGCGTCATCGAGCGCCATCTCGAACCGACGTTGCTGGCC
GTACATTTGTACGGCTCCGCAGTGGATGGCGGCCTGAAGCCACACAGTGATATTGATTTGCTGGTTACGG
TGACCGTAAGGCTTGATGAAACAACGCGGCGAGCTTTGATCAACGACCTTTTGGAAACTTCGGCTTCCCC
TGGAGAGAGCGAGATTCTCCGCGCTGTAGAAGTCACCATTGTTGTGCACGACGACATCATTCCGTGGCGT
TATCCAGCTAAGCGCGAACTGCAATTTGGAGAATGGCAGCGCAATGACATTCTTGCAGGTATCTTCGAGC
CAGCCACGATCGACATTGATCTGGCTATCTTGCTGACAAAAGCAAGAGAACATAGCGTTGCCTTGGTAGG
TCCAGCGGCGGAGGAACTCTTTGATCCGGTTCCTGAACAGGATCTATTTGAGGCGCTAAATGAAACCTTA
ACGCTATGGAACTCGCCGCCCGACTGGGCTGGCGATGAGCGAAATGTAGTGCTTACGTTGTCCCGCATTT
GGTACAGCGCAGTAACCGGCAAAATCGCGCCGAAGGATGTCGCTGCCGACTGGGCAATGGAGCGCCTGCC
GGCCCAGTATCAGCCCGTCATACTTGAAGCTAGACAGGCTTATCTTGGACAAGAAGAAGATCGCTTGGCC
TCGCGCGCAGATCAGTTGGAAGAATTTGTCCACTACGTGAAAGGCGAGATCACCAAGGTAGTCGGCAAAT
AACCCTCGAGCCACCCATGACCAAAATCCCTTAACGTGAGTTACGCGTCGTTCCACTGAGCGTCAGACCC
CGTAGAAAAGATCAAAGGATCTTCTTGAGATCCTTTTTTTCTGCGCGTAATCTGCTGCTTGCAAACAAAA
AAACCACCGCTACCAGCGGTGGTTTGTTTGCCGGATCAAGAGCTACCAACTCTTTTTCCGAAGGTAACTG
GCTTCAGCAGAGCGCAGATACCAAATACTGTTCTTCTAGTGTAGCCGTAGTTAGGCCACCACTTCAAGAA
CTCTGTAGCACCGCCTACATACCTCGCTCTGCTAATCCTGTTACCAGTGGCTGCTGCCAGTGGCGATAAG
TCGTGTCTTACCGGGTTGGACTCAAGACGATAGTTACCGGATAAGGCGCAGCGGTCGGGCTGAACGGGGG
GTTCGTGCACACAGCCCAGCTTGGAGCGAACGACCTACACCGAACTGAGATACCTACAGCGTGAGCTATG
AGAAAGCGCCACGCTTCCCGAAGGGAGAAAGGCGGACAGGTATCCGGTAAGCGGCAGGGTCGGAACAGGA
GAGCGCACGAGGGAGCTTCCAGGGGGAAACGCCTGGTATCTTTATAGTCCTGTCGGGTTTCGCCACCTCT
GACTTGAGCGTCGATTTTTGTGATGCTCGTCAGGGGGGCGGAGCCTATGGAAAAACGCCAGCAACGCGGC
CTTTTTACGGTTCCTGGCCTTTTGCTGGCCTTTTGCTCACATGTTCTTTCCTGCGTTATCCCCTGATTCT
GTGGATAACCGTATTACCGCCTTTGAGTGAGCTGATACCGCTCGCCGCAGCCGAACGACCGAGCGCAGCG
AGTCAGTGAGCGAGGAAGCGGAAGAGCGCCCAATACGCAAACCGCCTCTCCCCGCGCGTTGGCCGATTCA
TTAATGCAGCTGGCACGACAGGTTTCCCGACTGGAAAGCGGGCAGTGAGCGCAACGCAATTAATACGCGT
ACCGCTAGCCAGGAAGAGTTTGTAGAAACGCAAAAAGGCCATCCGTCAGGATGGCCTTCTGCTTAGTTTG
ATGCCTGGCAGTTTATGGCGGGCGTCCTGCCCGCCACCCTCCGGGCCGTTGCTTCACAACGTTCAAATCC
GCTCCCGGCGGATTTGTCCTACTCAGGAGAGCGTTCACCGACAAACAACAGATAAAACGAAAGGCCCAGT
CTTCCGACTGAGCCTTTCGTTTTATTTGATGCCT
Features (pLannotate 1.2.2; 12 found; start..end, strand, type, name):
     38..74      -  CDS            lacZα (fragment): LacZα fragment of β-galactosidase; lacZ fragment
     91..186     +  protein_bind   attL3: mutant version of attL; recombination site for the Gateway® LR reaction LR Clonase™
    192..1982    +  CDS            DCAF8: DCAF8_HUMAN - Also known as H326, WDR42A. Experimental evidence at protein level: Swiss-Prot protein existence level 1. May function as a substrate receptor for CUL4-DDB1 E3 ubiquitin-protein ligase complex. From Homo sapiens (Human).
   1987..2082    -  protein_bind   attL3: mutant version of attL; recombination site for the Gateway® LR reaction LR Clonase™
   2101..2119    -  promoter       T7 promoter: promoter for bacteriophage T7 RNA polymerase
   2309..2332    +  promoter       Pc promoter (fragment): intI1 (promoter lies within the coding sequence); class 1 integron promoter
   2508..2564    +  CDS            GmR (fragment): gentamycin acetyltransferase; aacC1; confers resistance to gentamycin
   2571..3362    +  CDS            SmR: aminoglycoside adenylyltransferase (Murphy, 1985); aadA; confers resistance to spectinomycin and streptomycin
   3455..4043    +  rep_origin     ori: high-copy-number ColE1/pMB1/pBR322/pUC origin of replication
   4226..4318    +  CDS            lacI (fragment): lac repressor; lacI; The lac repressor binds to the lac operator to inhibit transcription in E. coli. This inhibition can be relieved by adding lactose or isopropyl-β-D-thiogalactopyranoside (IPTG).
   4373..4400    -  terminator     rrnB T2 terminator: transcription terminator T2 from the E. coli rrnB gene
   4532..4575    +  terminator     rrnB T1 terminator: Escherichia coli rrnB; transcription terminator T1 from the E. coli rrnB gene
