[The description below was written by a language model from this plasmid's Addgene catalogue record and pLannotate feature annotations shown in this document.]
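Description:
pDONR223_DCAF8_WT_V5 is a Gateway entry clone built on the Invitrogen pDONR223 backbone and carrying the wild-type human DCAF8 open reading frame (also known as WDR42A, H326 or GAN2). DCAF8 is thought to act as a substrate receptor for the CUL4-DDB1 E3 ubiquitin ligase complex. The sequenced plasmid is about 4.6 kb and is maintained in E. coli at high copy through a ColE1/pUC-type origin. Selection uses spectinomycin, with resistance provided by the aadA (SmR) aminoglycoside adenylyltransferase gene. A fragment of the class 1 integron Pc promoter and a remnant of a gentamicin resistance gene lie upstream of this marker. Other annotated features are backbone remnants: short lacZα and lacI fragments, a T7 promoter outside the recombination cassette, and the rrnB T1 and T2 terminators, which help insulate the cloning region from read-through transcription.

The DCAF8 coding sequence is flanked on both sides by attL-type recombination sites. The automated annotation labels both as attL3. These sites allow the ORF to be moved into any compatible destination vector by an LR Clonase reaction. The entry clone has no promoter driving the insert, so expression depends entirely on the destination vector. The ORF is in the "open" configuration, with no stop codon directly after the insert, so it can be read through into a C-terminal tag supplied by the destination vector. The "V5" in the name probably refers to such a tag, since no V5 feature is annotated in this plasmid. The clone belongs to the Target Accelerator Plasmid Collection and served as an overexpression control for gene expression analysis in a high-throughput study phenotyping lung cancer somatic mutations.
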