Addgene plasmid #82947: pDONR223_DCAF8_WT_V5
Purpose: Gateway Donor vector containing DCAF8, used as an over expression control for gene expression analysis. Part of the Target Accelerator Plasmid Collection.
Depositing lab: Jesse Boehm & Matthew Meyerson & David Root. Depositing organization: Broad Institute. Publication: High-throughput Phenotyping of Lung Cancer Somatic Mutations. Berger AH, Brooks AN, Wu X, Shrestha Y, Chouinard C, Piccioni F, Bagul M, Kamburov A, Imielinski M, Hogstrom L, Zhu C, Yang X, Pantel S, Sakai R, Watson J, Kaplan N, Campbell JD, Singh S, Root DE, Narayan R, Natoli T, Lahr DL, Tirosh I, Tamayo P, Getz G, Wong B, Doench J, Subramanian A, Golub TR, Meyerson M, Boehm JS. Cancer Cell. 2016 Aug 8;30(2):214-28. doi: 10.1016/j.ccell.2016.06.022. Epub 2016 Jul 28. PubMed 27478040.
Backbone
  Vector backbone: pDONR223
  Backbone manufacturer: Invitrogen
  Vector type: Gateway Entry vector
Growth in bacteria
  Bacterial resistance: Spectinomycin, 50 μg/mL
  Growth temperature: 37°C
  Growth strain: DH5alpha
  Copy number: High Copy
Gene/Insert
  Gene/Insert name: DCAF8
  Species: H. sapiens (human)
  GenBank ID: NM_015726
  Entrez Gene: DCAF8 (a.k.a. GAN2, H326, WDR42A)
  Promoter: None
  Cloning method: Gateway Cloning
  Sequencing primers: 5′ M13pUC-fwd; 3′ M13-Rev
Terms and licenses: Academic/Nonprofit Terms; Industry Terms: Not Available to Industry
Depositor comments: Open state: NO stop codon immediately follows insert
How to cite: pDONR223_DCAF8_WT_V5 was a gift from Jesse Boehm & Matthew Meyerson & David Root (Addgene plasmid # 82947 ; http://n2t.net/addgene:82947 ; RRID:Addgene_82947)
