>Addgene plasmid #82947 | pDONR223_DCAF8_WT_V5 | depositor partial sequence | sequence record 162613 | Insert sequence
ATGTCCAGCAAAGGGAGCAGCACAGATGGCAGAACAGACTTAGCTAATGGAAGCCTGTCTAGCAGTCCAG
AGGAGATGTCTGGAGCTGAAGAGGGGAGGGAGACATCCTCAGGCATTGAAGTGGAGGCCTCAGACCTGAG
TTTGAGCTTGACTGGGGATGATGGTGGCCCCAACCGCACCAGCACAGAAAGTCGAGGCACAGACACAGAG
AGCTCAGGTGAAGATAAGGACTCTGACAGCATGGAGGACACTGGTCATTACTCCATTAATGATGAAAATC
GAGTCCATGACCGCTCAGAGGAAGAGGAAGAGGAGGAAGAAGAGGAGGAAGAAGAGCAGCCTCGGCGCCG
TGTACAGCGCAAGCGGGCTAACCGTGACCAGGACTCATCAGATGATGAGCGGGCCCTAGAGGACTGGGTG
TCCTCAGAAACATCAGCTCTACCCCGACCTCGCTGGCAAGCCCTCCCTGCCCTTCGGGAGCGGGAGCTGG
GTTCAAGTGCCCGCTTTGTCTATGAGGCCTGTGGGGCAAGAGTCTTTGTGCAGCGTTTCCGCCTGCAGCA
TGGGCTTGAGGGCCATACTGGTTGTGTCAATACCCTGCACTTTAACCAGCGCGGCACCTGGCTGGCCAGT
GGCAGCGATGACCTGAAGGTGGTGGTGTGGGATTGGGTACGGCGGCAGCCAGTACTGGACTTTGAGAGTG
GCCACAAAAGTAATGTGTTCCAGGCCAAGTTTCTTCCTAACAGTGGTGATTCTACTCTGGCCATGTGTGC
CCGTGACGGGCAGGTTCGAGTAGCAGAACTGTCTGCCACACAGTGTTGCAAGAATACAAAACGTGTGGCC
CAGCACAAGGGAGCGTCCCACAAGTTGGCACTGGAACCAGACTCTCCCTGTACGTTCTTATCTGCAGGTG
AAGATGCAGTTGTTTTCACCATTGACCTGAGACAAGACCGCCCAGCGTCGAAACTGGTGGTGACAAAAGA
GAAAGAGAAGAAAGTGGGGCTGTATACGATCTATGTGAATCCTGCCAATACCCACCAGTTTGCAGTGGGT
GGACGAGATCAGTTTGTAAGGATTTATGACCAGAGGAAAATTGATGAGAATGAGAACAATGGAGTACTCA
AGAAGTTCTGTCCTCATCACCTGGTGAACAGTGAGTCCAAAGCAAACATCACCTGTCTTGTGTACAGCCA
CGACGGCACAGAGCTCCTGGCCAGTTACAATGATGAAGACATTTACCTCTTCAACTCCTCTCACAGTGAT
GGGGCCCAGTATGTTAAGAGATACAAGGGCCACAGAAATAATGCCACAGTAAAAGGCGTCAATTTCTATG
GCCCCAAGAGTGAGTTTGTGGTGAGCGGTAGTGACTGTGGGCACATCTTCCTCTGGGAGAAATCATCCTG
CCAGATTATTCAGTTCATGGAGGGGGACAAGGGAGGCGTGGTAAACTGTCTTGAGCCCCACCCTCACCTG
CCTGTGCTGGCAACCAGTGGCCTAGACCATGATGTGAAGATCTGGGCACCCACAGCTGAAGCTTCCACTG
AGCTGACAGGGTTAAAAGATGTGATTAAGAAGAACAAGCGGGAGCGGGATGAAGATAGCTTGCACCAAAC
TGACCTGTTTGATAGTCACATGCTGTGGTTCCTTATGCATCACCTGAGACAGAGACGCCATCACCGGCGC
TGGCGAGAACCTGGGGTTGGGGCCACAGACGCGGACTCTGATGAGTCTCCCAGCTCCTCAGACACATCGG
ACGAGGAGGAGGGCCCTGACCGGGTGCAGTGCATGCCATCT
